>Addgene plasmid #81830 | pDONR223_SMAD2_WT | addgene full sequence | sequence record 168678 | Addgene NGS Result
GGCAGTTCCCTACTCTCGCGTTAACGCTAGCATGGATGTTTTCCCAGTCACGACGTTGTAAAACGACGGC
CAGTCTTAAGCTCGGGCCCCAAATAATGATTTTATTTTGACTGATAGTGACCTGTTCGTTGCAACAAATT
GATGAGCAATGCTTTTTTATAATGCCAACTTTGTACAAAAAAGTTGGCACCATGTCGTCCATCTTGCCAT
TCACGCCGCCAGTTGTGAAGAGACTGCTGGGATGGAAGAAGTCAGCTGGTGGGTCTGGAGGAGCAGGCGG
AGGAGAGCAGAATGGGCAGGAAGAAAAGTGGTGTGAGAAAGCAGTGAAAAGTCTGGTGAAGAAGCTAAAG
AAAACAGGACGATTAGATGAGCTTGAGAAAGCCATCACCACTCAAAACTGTAATACTAAATGTGTTACCA
TACCAAGCACTTGCTCTGAAATTTGGGGACTGAGTACACCAAATACGATAGATCAGTGGGATACAACAGG
CCTTTACAGCTTCTCTGAACAAACCAGGTCTCTTGATGGTCGTCTCCAGGTATCCCATCGAAAAGGATTG
CCACATGTTATATATTGCCGATTATGGCGCTGGCCTGATCTTCACAGTCATCATGAACTCAAGGCAATTG
AAAACTGCGAATATGCTTTTAATCTTAAAAAGGATGAAGTATGTGTAAACCCTTACCACTATCAGAGAGT
TGAGACACCAGTTTTGCCTCCAGTATTAGTGCCCCGACACACCGAGATCCTAACAGAACTTCCGCCTCTG
GATGACTATACTCACTCCATTCCAGAAAACACTAACTTCCCAGCAGGAATTGAGCCACAGAGTAATTATA
TTCCAGAAACGCCACCTCCTGGATATATCAGTGAAGATGGAGAAACAAGTGACCAACAGTTGAATCAAAG
TATGGACACAGGCTCTCCAGCAGAACTATCTCCTACTACTCTTTCCCCTGTTAATCATAGCTTGGATTTA
CAGCCAGTTACTTACTCAGAACCTGCATTTTGGTGTTCGATAGCATATTATGAATTAAATCAGAGGGTTG
GAGAAACCTTCCATGCATCACAGCCCTCACTCACTGTAGATGGCTTTACAGACCCATCAAATTCAGAGAG
GTTCTGCTTAGGTTTACTCTCCAATGTTAACCGAAATGCCACGGTAGAAATGACAAGAAGGCATATAGGA
AGAGGAGTGCGCTTATACTACATAGGTGGGGAAGTTTTTGCTGAGTGCCTAAGTGATAGTGCAATCTTTG
TGCAGAGCCCCAATTGTAATCAGAGATATGGCTGGCACCCTGCAACAGTGTGTAAAATTCCACCAGGCTG
TAATCTGAAGATCTTCAACAACCAGGAATTTGCTGCTCTTCTGGCTCAGTCTGTTAATCAGGGTTTTGAA
GCCGTCTATCAGCTAACTAGAATGTGCACCATAAGAATGAGTTTTGTGAAAGGGTGGGGAGCAGAATACC
GAAGGCAGACGGTAACAAGTACTCCTTGCTGGATTGAACTTCATCTGAATGGACCTCTACAGTGGTTGGA
CAAAGTATTAACTCAGATGGGATCCCCTTCAGTGCGTTGCTCAAGCATGTCATGATTGCCAACTTTCTTG
TACAAAGTTGGCATTATAAGAAAGCATTGCTTATCAATTTGTTGCAACGAACAGGTCACTATCAGTCAAA
ATAAAATCATTATTTGCCATCCAGCTGATATCCCCTATAGTGAGTCGTATTACATGGTCATAGCTGTTTC
CTGGCAGCTCTGGCCCGTGTCTCAAAATCTCTGATGTTACATTGCACAAGATAAAAATATATCATCATGC
CTCCTCTAGACCAGCCAGGACAGAAATGCCTCGACTTCGCTGCTACCCAAGGTTGCCGGGTGACGCACAC
CGTGGAAACGGATGAAGGCACGAACCCAGTGGACATAAGCCTGTTCGGTTCGTAAGCTGTAATGCAAGTA
GCGTATGCGCTCACGCAACTGGTCCAGAACCTTGACCGAACGCAGCGGTGGTAACGGCGCAGTGGCGGTT
TTCATGGCTTGTTATGACTGTTTTTTTGGGGTACAGTCTATGCCTCGGGCATCCAAGCAGCAAGCGCGTT
ACGCCGTGGGTCGATGTTTGATGTTATGGAGCAGCAACGATGTTACGCAGCAGGGCAGTCGCCCTAAAAC
AAAGTTAAACATTATGAGGGAAGCGGTGATCGCCGAAGTATCGACTCAACTATCAGAGGTAGTTGGCGTC
ATCGAGCGCCATCTCGAACCGACGTTGCTGGCCGTACATTTGTACGGCTCCGCAGTGGATGGCGGCCTGA
AGCCACACAGTGATATTGATTTGCTGGTTACGGTGACCGTAAGGCTTGATGAAACAACGCGGCGAGCTTT
GATCAACGACCTTTTGGAAACTTCGGCTTCCCCTGGAGAGAGCGAGATTCTCCGCGCTGTAGAAGTCACC
ATTGTTGTGCACGACGACATCATTCCGTGGCGTTATCCAGCTAAGCGCGAACTGCAATTTGGAGAATGGC
AGCGCAATGACATTCTTGCAGGTATCTTCGAGCCAGCCACGATCGACATTGATCTGGCTATCTTGCTGAC
AAAAGCAAGAGAACATAGCGTTGCCTTGGTAGGTCCAGCGGCGGAGGAACTCTTTGATCCGGTTCCTGAA
CAGGATCTATTTGAGGCGCTAAATGAAACCTTAACGCTATGGAACTCGCCGCCCGACTGGGCTGGCGATG
AGCGAAATGTAGTGCTTACGTTGTCCCGCATTTGGTACAGCGCAGTAACCGGCAAAATCGCGCCGAAGGA
TGTCGCTGCCGACTGGGCAATGGAGCGCCTGCCGGCCCAGTATCAGCCCGTCATACTTGAAGCTAGACAG
GCTTATCTTGGACAAGAAGAAGATCGCTTGGCCTCGCGCGCAGATCAGTTGGAAGAATTTGTCCACTACG
TGAAAGGCGAGATCACCAAGGTAGTCGGCAAATAACCCTCGAGCCACCCATGACCAAAATCCCTTAACGT
GAGTTACGCGTCGTTCCACTGAGCGTCAGACCCCGTAGAAAAGATCAAAGGATCTTCTTGAGATCCTTTT
TTTCTGCGCGTAATCTGCTGCTTGCAAACAAAAAAACCACCGCTACCAGCGGTGGTTTGTTTGCCGGATC
AAGAGCTACCAACTCTTTTTCCGAAGGTAACTGGCTTCAGCAGAGCGCAGATACCAAATACTGTTCTTCT
AGTGTAGCCGTAGTTAGGCCACCACTTCAAGAACTCTGTAGCACCGCCTACATACCTCGCTCTGCTAATC
CTGTTACCAGTGGCTGCTGCCAGTGGCGATAAGTCGTGTCTTACCGGGTTGGACTCAAGACGATAGTTAC
CGGATAAGGCGCAGCGGTCGGGCTGAACGGGGGGTTCGTGCACACAGCCCAGCTTGGAGCGAACGACCTA
CACCGAACTGAGATACCTACAGCGTGAGCTATGAGAAAGCGCCACGCTTCCCGAAGGGAGAAAGGCGGAC
AGGTATCCGGTAAGCGGCAGGGTCGGAACAGGAGAGCGCACGAGGGAGCTTCCAGGGGGAAACGCCTGGT
ATCTTTATAGTCCTGTCGGGTTTCGCCACCTCTGACTTGAGCGTCGATTTTTGTGATGCTCGTCAGGGGG
GCGGAGCCTATGGAAAAACGCCAGCAACGCGGCCTTTTTACGGTTCCTGGCCTTTTGCTGGCCTTTTGCT
CACATGTTCTTTCCTGCGTTATCCCCTGATTCTGTGGATAACCGTATTACCGCCTTTGAGTGAGCTGATA
CCGCTCGCCGCAGCCGAACGACCGAGCGCAGCGAGTCAGTGAGCGAGGAAGCGGAAGAGCGCCCAATACG
CAAACCGCCTCTCCCCGCGCGTTGGCCGATTCATTAATGCAGCTGGCACGACAGGTTTCCCGACTGGAAA
GCGGGCAGTGAGCGCAACGCAATTAATACGCGTACCGCTAGCCAGGAAGAGTTTGTAGAAACGCAAAAAG
GCCATCCGTCAGGATGGCCTTCTGCTTAGTTTGATGCCTGGCAGTTTATGGCGGGCGTCCTGCCCGCCAC
CCTCCGGGCCGTTGCTTCACAACGTTCAAATCCGCTCCCGGCGGATTTGTCCTACTCAGGAGAGCGTTCA
CCGACAAACAACAGATAAAACGAAAGGCCCAGTCTTCCGACTGAGCCTTTCGTTTTATTTGATGCCT
Features (pLannotate 1.2.2; 12 found; start..end, strand, type, name):
     38..74      -  CDS            lacZα (fragment): LacZα fragment of β-galactosidase; lacZ fragment
     91..186     +  protein_bind   attL3: mutant version of attL; recombination site for the Gateway® LR reaction LR Clonase™
    192..1592    +  CDS            SMAD2: SMAD2_HUMAN - Also known as MADH2, MADR2. Experimental evidence at protein level: Swiss-Prot protein existence level 1. Receptor-regulated SMAD (R-SMAD) that is an intracellular signal transducer and transcriptional modulator activated by TGF-beta (transforming growth factor) and activin type 1 receptor kinases. Binds the TRE element in the promoter region of many genes that are regulated by TGF-beta and, on formation of the SMAD2/SMAD4 complex, activates transcription. May act as a tumor suppressor in colorectal carcinoma. Positively regulates PDPK1 kinase activity by stimulating its dissocia
   1600..1695    -  protein_bind   attL3: mutant version of attL; recombination site for the Gateway® LR reaction LR Clonase™
   1714..1732    -  promoter       T7 promoter: promoter for bacteriophage T7 RNA polymerase
   1922..1945    +  promoter       Pc promoter (fragment): intI1 (promoter lies within the coding sequence); class 1 integron promoter
   2121..2177    +  CDS            GmR (fragment): gentamycin acetyltransferase; aacC1; confers resistance to gentamycin
   2184..2975    +  CDS            SmR: aminoglycoside adenylyltransferase (Murphy, 1985); aadA; confers resistance to spectinomycin and streptomycin
   3068..3656    +  rep_origin     ori: high-copy-number ColE1/pMB1/pBR322/pUC origin of replication
   3839..3931    +  CDS            lacI (fragment): lac repressor; lacI; The lac repressor binds to the lac operator to inhibit transcription in E. coli. This inhibition can be relieved by adding lactose or isopropyl-β-D-thiogalactopyranoside (IPTG).
   3986..4013    -  terminator     rrnB T2 terminator: transcription terminator T2 from the E. coli rrnB gene
   4145..4188    +  terminator     rrnB T1 terminator: Escherichia coli rrnB; transcription terminator T1 from the E. coli rrnB gene
