[The description below was written by a language model from this plasmid's Addgene catalogue record and pLannotate feature annotations shown in this document.]
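Description:
pDONR223_SMAD2_WT is a Gateway entry clone built on the Invitrogen pDONR223 backbone, carrying the wild-type human SMAD2 open reading frame. It is a bacterial propagation and shuttling plasmid rather than an expression vector: the record lists no promoter for the insert. It replicates in E. coli from a high-copy ColE1/pUC-type origin and is selected with spectinomycin through the aadA (SmR) aminoglycoside adenylyltransferase gene. This gene lies downstream of a fragment of the class 1 integron Pc promoter and a remnant of a gentamicin resistance gene. The sequenced plasmid is about 4.2 kb.

The SMAD2 coding sequence is flanked on both sides by attL recombination sites in opposite orientations (the automated annotation labels both as attL3). These sites allow an LR Clonase reaction to transfer the ORF directionally into any compatible attR-containing destination vector. The depositor describes the clone as "closed", meaning a stop codon immediately follows the insert, so it suits native or N-terminally tagged expression but not C-terminal fusions. rrnB T1 and T2 terminators sit upstream of the cassette and help insulate it from read-through transcription. A T7 promoter lies just beyond the 3′ attL site, pointing back toward the insert. The short lacZα and lacI fragments are backbone remnants.

SMAD2 is a receptor-regulated SMAD that transduces TGF-β and activin signals and, in complex with SMAD4, activates transcription. This clone belongs to the Target Accelerator Plasmid Collection, and the associated work was a systematic functional study of rare cancer variants. As the WT entry, it plausibly serves as the reference allele alongside mutant clones, although the record does not say so explicitly.
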