Addgene plasmid #81830: pDONR223_SMAD2_WT
Purpose: Gateway Donor vector containing SMAD2 ,part of the Target Accelerator Plasmid Collection.
Depositing lab: Jesse Boehm & William Hahn & David Root. Depositing organization: Broad Institute. Publication: Systematic Functional Interrogation of Rare Cancer Variants Identifies Oncogenic Alleles. Kim E, Ilic N, Shrestha Y, Zou L, Kamburov A, Zhu C, Yang X, Lubonja R, Tran N, Nguyen C, Lawrence MS, Piccioni F, Bagul M, Doench JG, Chouinard CR, Wu X, Hogstrom L, Natoli T, Tamayo P, Horn H, Corsello SM, Lage K, Root DE, Subramanian A, Golub TR, Getz G, Boehm JS, Hahn WC. Cancer Discov. 2016 Jul;6(7):714-26. doi: 10.1158/2159-8290.CD-16-0160. Epub 2016 May 4. PubMed 27147599.
Backbone
  Vector backbone: pDONR223
  Backbone manufacturer: Invitrogen
  Backbone size w/o insert (bp): 2790
  Vector type: Gateway Entry vector
Growth in bacteria
  Bacterial resistance: Spectinomycin, 50 μg/mL
  Growth temperature: 37°C
  Growth strain: DH5alpha
  Copy number: High Copy
Gene/Insert
  Gene/Insert name: SMAD2
  Species: H. sapiens (human)
  Mutation: WT
  GenBank ID: NM_005901.5
  Entrez Gene: SMAD2 (a.k.a. CHTD8, JV18, JV18-1, LDS6, MADH2, MADR2, hMAD-2, hSMAD2)
  Promoter: None
  Cloning method: Gateway Cloning
  Sequencing primers: 5′ M13pUC-fwd; 3′ M13-Rev
Terms and licenses: Academic/Nonprofit Terms; Industry Terms: Not Available to Industry
Depositor comments: Closed state: stop codon immediately follows insert
How to cite: pDONR223_SMAD2_WT was a gift from Jesse Boehm & William Hahn & David Root (Addgene plasmid # 81830 ; http://n2t.net/addgene:81830 ; RRID:Addgene_81830)
