>Addgene plasmid #81830 | pDONR223_SMAD2_WT | depositor partial sequence | sequence record 155149 | Insert sequence
ATGTCGTCCATCTTGCCATTCACGCCGCCAGTTGTGAAGAGACTGCTGGGATGGAAGAAGTCAGCTGGTG
GGTCTGGAGGAGCAGGCGGAGGAGAGCAGAATGGGCAGGAAGAAAAGTGGTGTGAGAAAGCAGTGAAAAG
TCTGGTGAAGAAGCTAAAGAAAACAGGACGATTAGATGAGCTTGAGAAAGCCATCACCACTCAAAACTGT
AATACTAAATGTGTTACCATACCAAGCACTTGCTCTGAAATTTGGGGACTGAGTACACCAAATACGATAG
ATCAGTGGGATACAACAGGCCTTTACAGCTTCTCTGAACAAACCAGGTCTCTTGATGGTCGTCTCCAGGT
ATCCCATCGAAAAGGATTGCCACATGTTATATATTGCCGATTATGGCGCTGGCCTGATCTTCACAGTCAT
CATGAACTCAAGGCAATTGAAAACTGCGAATATGCTTTTAATCTTAAAAAGGATGAAGTATGTGTAAACC
CTTACCACTATCAGAGAGTTGAGACACCAGTTTTGCCTCCAGTATTAGTGCCCCGACACACCGAGATCCT
AACAGAACTTCCGCCTCTGGATGACTATACTCACTCCATTCCAGAAAACACTAACTTCCCAGCAGGAATT
GAGCCACAGAGTAATTATATTCCAGAAACGCCACCTCCTGGATATATCAGTGAAGATGGAGAAACAAGTG
ACCAACAGTTGAATCAAAGTATGGACACAGGCTCTCCAGCAGAACTATCTCCTACTACTCTTTCCCCTGT
TAATCATAGCTTGGATTTACAGCCAGTTACTTACTCAGAACCTGCATTTTGGTGTTCGATAGCATATTAT
GAATTAAATCAGAGGGTTGGAGAAACCTTCCATGCATCACAGCCCTCACTCACTGTAGATGGCTTTACAG
ACCCATCAAATTCAGAGAGGTTCTGCTTAGGTTTACTCTCCAATGTTAACCGAAATGCCACGGTAGAAAT
GACAAGAAGGCATATAGGAAGAGGAGTGCGCTTATACTACATAGGTGGGGAAGTTTTTGCTGAGTGCCTA
AGTGATAGTGCAATCTTTGTGCAGAGCCCCAATTGTAATCAGAGATATGGCTGGCACCCTGCAACAGTGT
GTAAAATTCCACCAGGCTGTAATCTGAAGATCTTCAACAACCAGGAATTTGCTGCTCTTCTGGCTCAGTC
TGTTAATCAGGGTTTTGAAGCCGTCTATCAGCTAACTAGAATGTGCACCATAAGAATGAGTTTTGTGAAA
GGGTGGGGAGCAGAATACCGAAGGCAGACGGTAACAAGTACTCCTTGCTGGATTGAACTTCATCTGAATG
GACCTCTACAGTGGTTGGACAAAGTATTAACTCAGATGGGATCCCCTTCAGTGCGTTGCTCAAGCATGTC
A
